Addgene plasmid #107817: pHBS999 TDP43 RRM-GFP A382P
Purpose: To test the effect of sequence on TDP43 droplet properties
Depositing lab: Rajat Rohatgi. Depositing organization: Stanford University.
Backbone
  Vector backbone: pCS2-Dest
  Vector type: Mammalian Expression
Growth in bacteria
  Bacterial resistance: Ampicillin, 100 μg/mL
  Growth temperature: 37°C
  Growth strain: DH5alpha
  Copy number: High Copy
Gene/Insert
  Gene/Insert name: TARDBP mutant
  Species: H. sapiens (human)
  Mutation: A382P mutation in LLPS reporter
  Entrez Gene: TARDBP (a.k.a. ALS10, TDP-43)
  Cloning method: Gibson Cloning
Terms and licenses: Academic/Nonprofit Terms; Industry Terms: Not Available to Industry
How to cite: pHBS999 TDP43 RRM-GFP A382P was a gift from Rajat Rohatgi (Addgene plasmid # 107817 ; http://n2t.net/addgene:107817 ; RRID:Addgene_107817)
