[The description below was written by a language model from this plasmid's Addgene catalogue record and pLannotate feature annotations shown in this document.]
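Description:
pHBS999 TDP43 RRM-GFP A382P is a mammalian expression plasmid built on the pCS2-Dest backbone, carrying a mutant human TARDBP (TDP-43) reporter for liquid-liquid phase separation. It is maintained in E. coli as a high-copy plasmid through a ColE1/pUC-type origin and selected with ampicillin via the β-lactamase gene. An f1 origin and remnants of the lac promoter/operator, lacI and lacZα are also present as backbone carry-over.

The expression cassette is driven by the simian CMV IE94 enhancer/promoter, which runs across the plasmid's numbering origin into an SP6 promoter, and is terminated by an SV40 polyadenylation signal. The SP6 site would also allow in vitro transcription of sense RNA, while T7 (partial) and T3 promoters sit downstream in the opposite orientation. The insert lies between attB1 and attB2 Gateway recombination sites, although the record lists Gibson assembly as the cloning method. Within it, an N-terminal TDP-43 segment of about 300 bp is followed directly by superfolder GFP. The annotation tool matched that segment to the Xenopus tropicalis orthologue, and only in one of the two sequence records, but the catalogue states the gene is human. Roughly 480 bp between the end of GFP and attB2 are unannotated. The construct name suggests that GFP replaces the RRM domains, and residue 382 would fall in the C-terminal region of TDP-43, so this stretch plausibly encodes that region with the A382P substitution. The feature tables do not confirm either point.

The stated purpose is to test how sequence changes affect TDP-43 droplet properties, with GFP fluorescence presumably serving to visualise the droplets in cells. The two sequence records differ by only a few nucleotides in length and agree in layout.
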