Features (pLannotate 1.2.2; 17 found; start..end, strand, type, name):
     35..53      +  promoter       SP6 promoter: promoter for bacteriophage SP6 RNA polymerase
    108..132     +  protein_bind   attB1: mutant version of attB; recombination site for the Gateway® BP reaction BP Clonase™
    478..1179    +  CDS            Superfolder GFP: Superfolder GFP is a basic (constitutively fluorescent) green fluorescent protein published in 2005, derived from Aequorea victoria. It is reported to be a very rapidly-maturing weak dimer.
   1660..1684    -  protein_bind   attB2: mutant version of attB; recombination site for the Gateway® BP reaction BP Clonase™
   1707..1724    -  promoter       T7 promoter (fragment): promoter for bacteriophage T7 RNA polymerase
   1729..1863    -  polyA_signal   SV40 poly(A) signal: SV40 polyadenylation signal
   1976..1994    -  promoter       T3 promoter: promoter for bacteriophage T3 RNA polymerase
   2039..2055    -  protein_bind   lac operator: The lac repressor binds to the lac operator to inhibit transcription in E. coli. This inhibition can be relieved by adding lactose or isopropyl-β-D-thiogalactopyranoside (IPTG). lac repressor encoded by lacI
   2063..2093    -  promoter       lac promoter: promoter for the E. coli lac operon
   2108..2129    -  protein_bind   CAP binding site: CAP binding activates transcription in the presence of cAMP. E. coli catabolite activator protein
   2142..2234    -  CDS            lacI (fragment): lac repressor; lacI; The lac repressor binds to the lac operator to inhibit transcription in E. coli. This inhibition can be relieved by adding lactose or isopropyl-β-D-thiogalactopyranoside (IPTG).
   2417..3005    -  rep_origin     ori: high-copy-number ColE1/pMB1/pBR322/pUC origin of replication
   3176..4036    -  CDS            AmpR: β-lactamase; bla; confers resistance to ampicillin, carbenicillin, and related antibiotics
   4037..4141    -  promoter       AmpR promoter: bla
   4194..4622    -  rep_origin     f1 ori (sequence partly withheld): f1 bacteriophage origin of replication; arrow indicates direction of (+) strand synthesis
   4627..4693    -  CDS            lacZα (fragment): LacZα fragment of β-galactosidase; lacZ fragment
   4696..5680    +  promoter       CMV IE94 promoter: enhancer/promoter region of simian cytomegalovirus major immediate early transcription unit IE94
>Addgene plasmid #107817 | pHBS999 TDP43 RRM-GFP A382P | depositor full sequence | sequence record 203569 | pHBS999 TDP43 RRM-GFP A382P sequence 5680 bps
CGCCATTCTGCCTGGGGACGTCGGAGCAAGCTTGATTTAGGTGACACTATAGAATACAAGCTACTTGTTC
TTTTTGCAGGATCCCATCGATTCGAATTCAAGGATCAACAAGTTTGTACAAAAAAGCAGGCTGGCGCCGG
TACCACCGGTGCCACCATGGGATCCATGTCTGAATATATTCGGGTAACCGAAGATGAGAACGATGAGCCC
ATTGAAATACCATCGGAAGACGATGGGACGGTGCTGCTCTCCACGGTTACAGCCCAGTTTCCAGGGGCGT
GTGGGCTTCGCTACAGGAATCCAGTGTCTCAGTGTATGAGAGGTGTCCGGCTGGTAGAAGGAATTCTGCA
TGCCCCAGATGCTGGCTGGGGAAATCTGGTGTATGTTGTCAACTATCCAAAAGATAACAAAAGAAAAATG
GATGAGACAGATGCTTCATCAGCAGTGAAAGTGAAAAGAGCAGTCCAGAAAACATCCAGTAAAGGAGAGG
AACTATTTACAGGTACTGTGCCTATCAAAGTCGAGCTGGACGGCGACGTAAACGGCCACAAGTTCAGCGT
GCGTGGCGAGGGCGAGGGCGATGCCACCGAGGGCAAGCTGACCCTGAAGTTCATCTGCACCACCGGCAAG
CTGCCGGTGCCGTGGCCGACCCTCGTGACCACCCTGACCTACGGCGTGCAGTGCTTCAGCCGCTACCCGG
ACCACATGAAGCGTCACGACTTCTTCAAGTCCGCCATGCCGGAAGGCTACGTCCAGGAGCGCACCATCGA
GTTCAAGGACGACGGCACCTACAAGACCCGCGCGGAGGTGAAGTTCGAGGGCGACACCCTGGTGAACCGC
ATCGAGCTGAAGGGCAACGACTTCAAGGAGGACGGCAACATCCTGGGTCACAAGCTGGAGTACAACCACA
ACAGCCACAACGTCCGTATCGAAGCCGACAAGCAGAAGAACGGCATCAAGGCTAACTTCAAGATCCGCCA
CAACGTTGAGGACGGCAGCCAGCAGGAAGCCGACCACAAACAGCAGAACACCCCGATCGGCGACGGCCCG
GTGCGCCTGCCGGACAACCACTATCTGAGCACCCAGACCACGCTGAGCAAAGACCCGAACGAGAAGCGCG
ATCACATGGTCCTGAAGGAGTTCGTGACGGCAGCCGGTATCACTAAAGGTGAAGATGAAAGTGGATCCAA
TGCCGAACCTAAGCACAATAGCAATAGACAGTTAGAAAGAAGTGGAAGATTTGGTGGTAATCCAGGTGGC
TTTGGGAATCAGGGTGGATTTGGTAATAGCAGAGGGGGTGGAGCTGGTTTGGGAAACAATCAAGGTAGTA
ATATGGGTGGTGGGATGAACTTTGGTGCGTTCAGCATTAATCCAGCCATGATGGCTGCCGCCCAGGCAGC
ACTACAGAGCAGTTGGGGTATGATGGGCATGTTAGCCAGCCAGCAGAACCAGTCAGGCCCATCGGGTAAT
AACCAAAACCAAGGCAACATGCAGAGGGAGCCAAACCAGGCCTTCGGTTCTGGAAATAACTCTTATAGTG
GCTCTAATTCTGGTGCACCAATTGGTTGGGGATCAGCATCCAATGCAGGGTCGGGCAGTGGTTTTAATGG
AGGCTTTGGCTCAAGCATGGATTCTAAGTCTTCTGGCTGGGGAATGTAGACCCAGCTTTCTTGTACAAAG
TGGTTGATCCTCTCGAGCCTCTAGAACTATAGTGAGTCGTATTACGTAGATCCAGACATGATAAGATACA
TTGATGAGTTTGGACAAACCACAACTAGAATGCAGTGAAAAAAATGCTTTATTTGTGAAATTTGTGATGC
TATTGCTTTATTTGTAACCATTATAAGCTGCAATAAACAAGTTAACAACAACAATTGCATTCATTTTATG
TTTCAGGTTCAGGGGGAGGTGTGGGAGGTTTTTTAATTCGCGGCCGCGGCGCCAATGCATTGGGCCCGGT
ACCCAGCTTTTGTTCCCTTTAGTGAGGGTTAATTGCGCGCTTGGCGTAATCATGGTCATAGCTGTTTCCT
GTGTGAAATTGTTATCCGCTCACAATTCCACACAACATACGAGCCGGAAGCATAAAGTGTAAAGCCTGGG
GTGCCTAATGAGTGAGCTAACTCACATTAATTGCGTTGCGCTCACTGCCCGCTTTCCAGTCGGGAAACCT
GTCGTGCCAGCTGCATTAATGAATCGGCCAACGCGCGGGGAGAGGCGGTTTGCGTATTGGGCGCTCTTCC
GCTTCCTCGCTCACTGACTCGCTGCGCTCGGTCGTTCGGCTGCGGCGAGCGGTATCAGCTCACTCAAAGG
CGGTAATACGGTTATCCACAGAATCAGGGGATAACGCAGGAAAGAACATGTGAGCAAAAGGCCAGCAAAA
GGCCAGGAACCGTAAAAAGGCCGCGTTGCTGGCGTTTTTCCATAGGCTCCGCCCCCCTGACGAGCATCAC
AAAAATCGACGCTCAAGTCAGAGGTGGCGAAACCCGACAGGACTATAAAGATACCAGGCGTTTCCCCCTG
GAAGCTCCCTCGTGCGCTCTCCTGTTCCGACCCTGCCGCTTACCGGATACCTGTCCGCCTTTCTCCCTTC
GGGAAGCGTGGCGCTTTCTCATAGCTCACGCTGTAGGTATCTCAGTTCGGTGTAGGTCGTTCGCTCCAAG
CTGGGCTGTGTGCACGAACCCCCCGTTCAGCCCGACCGCTGCGCCTTATCCGGTAACTATCGTCTTGAGT
CCAACCCGGTAAGACACGACTTATCGCCACTGGCAGCAGCCACTGGTAACAGGATTAGCAGAGCGAGGTA
TGTAGGCGGTGCTACAGAGTTCTTGAAGTGGTGGCCTAACTACGGCTACACTAGAAGGACAGTATTTGGT
ATCTGCGCTCTGCTGAAGCCAGTTACCTTCGGAAAAAGAGTTGGTAGCTCTTGATCCGGCAAACAAACCA
CCGCTGGTAGCGGTGGTTTTTTTGTTTGCAAGCAGCAGATTACGCGCAGAAAAAAAGGATCTCAAGAAGA
TCCTTTGATCTTTTCTACGGGGTCTGACGCTCAGTGGAACGAAAACTCACGTTAAGGGATTTTGGTCATG
AGATTATCAAAAAGGATCTTCACCTAGATCCTTTTAAATTAAAAATGAAGTTTTAAATCAATCTAAAGTA
TATATGAGTAAACTTGGTCTGACAGTTACCAATGCTTAATCAGTGAGGCACCTATCTCAGCGATCTGTCT
ATTTCGTTCATCCATAGTTGCCTGACTCCCCGTCGTGTAGATAACTACGATACGGGAGGGCTTACCATCT
GGCCCCAGTGCTGCAATGATACCGCGAGACCCACGCTCACCGGCTCCAGATTTATCAGCAATAAACCAGC
CAGCCGGAAGGGCCGAGCGCAGAAGTGGTCCTGCAACTTTATCCGCCTCCATCCAGTCTATTAATTGTTG
CCGGGAAGCTAGAGTAAGTAGTTCGCCAGTTAATAGTTTGCGCAACGTTGTTGCCATTGCTACAGGCATC
GTGGTGTCACGCTCGTCGTTTGGTATGGCTTCATTCAGCTCCGGTTCCCAACGATCAAGGCGAGTTACAT
GATCCCCCATGTTGTGCAAAAAAGCGGTTAGCTCCTTCGGTCCTCCGATCGTTGTCAGAAGTAAGTTGGC
CGCAGTGTTATCACTCATGGTTATGGCAGCACTGCATAATTCTCTTACTGTCATGCCATCCGTAAGATGC
TTTTCTGTGACTGGTGAGTACTCAACCAAGTCATTCTGAGAATAGTGTATGCGGCGACCGAGTTGCTCTT
GCCCGGCGTCAATACGGGATAATACCGCGCCACATAGCAGAACTTTAAAAGTGCTCATCATTGGAAAACG
TTCTTCGGGGCGAAAACTCTCAAGGATCTTACCGCTGTTGAGATCCAGTTCGATGTAACCCACTCGTGCA
CCCAACTGATCTTCAGCATCTTTTACTTTCACCAGCGTTTCTGGGTGAGCAAAAACAGGAAGGCAAAATG
CCGCAAAAAAGGGAATAAGGGCGACACGGAAATGTTGAATACTCATACTCTTCCTTTTTCAATATTATTG
AAGCATTTATCAGGGTTATTGTCTCATGAGCGGATACATATTTGAATGTATTTAGAAAAATAAACAAATA
GGGGTTCCGCGCACATTTCCCCGAAAAGTGCCACCTAAATTGTAAGCGTTAATATTTTGTTAAAATTCGC
GTTAAATTTTTGTTAAATCAGCTCATTTTTTAACCAATAGGCCGAAATCGGCAAAATCCCTTATAAATCA
AAAGAATAGACCGAGATAGGGT
[37 nt withheld, positions 4293-4329]
AAAGAACGTGGACTCCAACGTCAAAGG
[49 nt withheld, positions 4357-4405]
T
[91 nt withheld, positions 4407-4497]
G
[124 nt withheld, positions 4499-4622]
CCCATTCGCCATTCAGGCTGCGCAACTGTTGGGAAGGGCGATCGGTGCGGGCCTCTTCGCTATTACGCCA
GTCGACCATAGCCAATTCAATATGGCGTATATGGACTCATGCCAATTCAATATGGTGGATCTGGACCTGT
GCCAATTCAATATGGCGTATATGGACTCGTGCCAATTCAATATGGTGGATCTGGACCCCAGCCAATTCAA
TATGGCGGACTTGGCACCATGCCAATTCAATATGGCGGACTTGGCACTGTGCCAACTGGGGAGGGGTCTA
CTTGGCACGGTGCCAAGTTTGAGGAGGGGTCTTGGCCCTGTGCCAAGTCCGCCATATTGAATTGGCATGG
TGCCAATAATGGCGGCCATATTGGCTATATGCCAGGATCAATATATAGGCAATATCCAATATGGCCCTAT
GCCAATATGGCTATTGGCCAGGTTCAATACTATGTATTGGCCCTATGCCATATAGTATTCCATATATGGG
TTTTCCTATTGACGTAGATAGCCCCTCCCAATGGGCGGTCCCATATACCATATATGGGGCTTCCTAATAC
CGCCCATAGCCACTCCCCCATTGACGTCAATGGTCTCTATATATGGTCTTTCCTATTGACGTCATATGGG
CGGTCCTATTGACGTATATGGCGCCTCCCCCATTGACGTCAATTACGGTAAATGGCCCGCCTGGCTCAAT
GCCCATTGACGTCAATAGGACCACCCACCATTGACGTCAATGGGATGGCTCATTGCCCATTCATATCCGT
TCTCACGCCCCCTATTGACGTCAATGACGGTAAATGGCCCACTTGGCAGTACATCAATATCTATTAATAG
TAACTTGGCAAGTACATTACTATTGGAAGGACGCCAGGGTACATTGGCAGTACTCCCATTGACGTCAATG
GCGGTAAATGGCCCGCGATGGCTGCCAAGTACATCCCCATTGACGTCAATGGGGAGGGGCAATGACGCAA
ATGGGCGTTCCATTGACGTAAATGGGCGGTAGGCGTGCCTAATGGGAGGTCTATATAAGCAATGCTCGTT
TAGGGAAC
