Features (pLannotate 1.2.2; 18 found; start..end, strand, type, name):
     23..41      +  promoter       SP6 promoter: promoter for bacteriophage SP6 RNA polymerase
     96..120     +  protein_bind   attB1: mutant version of attB; recombination site for the Gateway® BP reaction BP Clonase™
    160..465     +  CDS            tardbp (fragment): TADBP_XENTR - Also known as tdp43. Experimental evidence at transcript level: Swiss-Prot protein existence level 2. Probably involved in transcriptional repression (By similarity). May play a role in the maintenance of the circadian clock periodicity. From Xenopus tropicalis (Western clawed frog) (Silurana tropicalis).
    466..1167    +  CDS            Superfolder GFP: Superfolder GFP is a basic (constitutively fluorescent) green fluorescent protein published in 2005, derived from Aequorea victoria. It is reported to be a very rapidly-maturing weak dimer.
   1653..1677    -  protein_bind   attB2: mutant version of attB; recombination site for the Gateway® BP reaction BP Clonase™
   1700..1717    -  promoter       T7 promoter (fragment): promoter for bacteriophage T7 RNA polymerase
   1722..1856    -  polyA_signal   SV40 poly(A) signal: SV40 polyadenylation signal
   1969..1987    -  promoter       T3 promoter: promoter for bacteriophage T3 RNA polymerase
   2032..2048    -  protein_bind   lac operator: The lac repressor binds to the lac operator to inhibit transcription in E. coli. This inhibition can be relieved by adding lactose or isopropyl-β-D-thiogalactopyranoside (IPTG). lac repressor encoded by lacI
   2056..2086    -  promoter       lac promoter: promoter for the E. coli lac operon
   2101..2122    -  protein_bind   CAP binding site: CAP binding activates transcription in the presence of cAMP. E. coli catabolite activator protein
   2135..2227    -  CDS            lacI (fragment): lac repressor; lacI; The lac repressor binds to the lac operator to inhibit transcription in E. coli. This inhibition can be relieved by adding lactose or isopropyl-β-D-thiogalactopyranoside (IPTG).
   2410..2998    -  rep_origin     ori: high-copy-number ColE1/pMB1/pBR322/pUC origin of replication
   3169..4029    -  CDS            AmpR: β-lactamase; bla; confers resistance to ampicillin, carbenicillin, and related antibiotics
   4030..4134    -  promoter       AmpR promoter: bla
   4187..4615    -  rep_origin     f1 ori (sequence partly withheld): f1 bacteriophage origin of replication; arrow indicates direction of (+) strand synthesis
   4620..4686    -  CDS            lacZα (fragment): LacZα fragment of β-galactosidase; lacZ fragment
   4693..5670    +  promoter       CMV IE94 promoter: enhancer/promoter region of simian cytomegalovirus major immediate early transcription unit IE94
>Addgene plasmid #107817 | pHBS999 TDP43 RRM-GFP A382P | addgene full sequence | sequence record 207930 | Addgene NGS Result
TGGGGACGTCGGAGCAAGCTTGATTTAGGTGACACTATAGAATACAAGCTACTTGTTCTTTTTGCAGGAT
CCCATCGATTCGAATTCAAGGATCAACAAGTTTGTACAAAAAAGCAGGCTGGCGCCGGTACCACCGGTGC
CACCATGGGATCCATGTCTGAATATATTCGGGTAACCGAAGATGAGAACGATGAGCCCATTGAAATACCA
TCGGAAGACGATGGGACGGTGCTGCTCTCCACGGTTACAGCCCAGTTTCCAGGGGCGTGTGGGCTTCGCT
ACAGGAATCCAGTGTCTCAGTGTATGAGAGGTGTCCGGCTGGTAGAAGGAATTCTGCATGCCCCAGATGC
TGGCTGGGGAAATCTGGTGTATGTTGTCAACTATCCAAAAGATAACAAAAGAAAAATGGATGAGACAGAT
GCTTCATCAGCAGTGAAAGTGAAAAGAGCAGTCCAGAAAACATCCAGTAAAGGAGAGGAACTATTTACAG
GTACTGTGCCTATCAAAGTCGAGCTGGACGGCGACGTAAACGGCCACAAGTTCAGCGTGCGTGGCGAGGG
CGAGGGCGATGCCACCGAGGGCAAGCTGACCCTGAAGTTCATCTGCACCACCGGCAAGCTGCCGGTGCCG
TGGCCGACCCTCGTGACCACCCTGACCTACGGCGTGCAGTGCTTCAGCCGCTACCCGGACCACATGAAGC
GTCACGACTTCTTCAAGTCCGCCATGCCGGAAGGCTACGTCCAGGAGCGCACCATCGAGTTCAAGGACGA
CGGCACCTACAAGACCCGCGCGGAGGTGAAGTTCGAGGGCGACACCCTGGTGAACCGCATCGAGCTGAAG
GGCAACGACTTCAAGGAGGACGGCAACATCCTGGGTCACAAGCTGGAGTACAACCACAACAGCCACAACG
TCCGTATCGAAGCCGACAAGCAGAAGAACGGCATCAAGGCTAACTTCAAGATCCGCCACAACGTTGAGGA
CGGCAGCCAGCAGGAAGCCGACCACAAACAGCAGAACACCCCGATCGGCGACGGCCCGGTGCGCCTGCCG
GACAACCACTATCTGAGCACCCAGACCACGCTGAGCAAAGACCCGAACGAGAAGCGCGATCACATGGTCC
TGAAGGAGTTCGTGACGGCAGCCGGTATCACTAAAGGTGAAGATGAAAGTGGATCCAATGCCGAACCTAA
GCACAATAGCAATAGACAGTTAGAAAGAAGTGGAAGATTTGGTGGTAATCCAGGTGGCTTTGGGAATCAG
GGTGGATTTGGTAATAGCAGAGGGGGTGGAGCTGGTTTGGGAAACAATCAAGGTAGTAATATGGGTGGTG
GGATGAACTTTGGTGCGTTCAGCATTAATCCAGCCATGATGGCTGCCGCCCAGGCAGCACTACAGAGCAG
TTGGGGTATGATGGGCATGTTAGCCAGCCAGCAGAACCAGTCAGGCCCATCGGGTAATAACCAAAACCAA
GGCAACATGCAGAGGGAGCCAAACCAGGCCTTCGGTTCTGGAAATAACTCTTATAGTGGCTCTAATTCTG
GTGCACCAATTGGTTGGGGATCAGCATCCAATGCAGGGTCGGGCAGTGGTTTTAATGGAGGCTTTGGCTC
AAGCATGGATTCTAAGTCTTCTGGCTGGGGAATGTAGACTAGACCCAGCTTTCTTGTACAAAGTGGTTGA
TCCTCTCGAGCCTCTAGAACTATAGTGAGTCGTATTACGTAGATCCAGACATGATAAGATACATTGATGA
GTTTGGACAAACCACAACTAGAATGCAGTGAAAAAAATGCTTTATTTGTGAAATTTGTGATGCTATTGCT
TTATTTGTAACCATTATAAGCTGCAATAAACAAGTTAACAACAACAATTGCATTCATTTTATGTTTCAGG
TTCAGGGGGAGGTGTGGGAGGTTTTTTAATTCGCGGCCGCGGCGCCAATGCATTGGGCCCGGTACCCAGC
TTTTGTTCCCTTTAGTGAGGGTTAATTGCGCGCTTGGCGTAATCATGGTCATAGCTGTTTCCTGTGTGAA
ATTGTTATCCGCTCACAATTCCACACAACATACGAGCCGGGAGCATAAAGTGTAAAGCCTGGGGTGCCTA
ATGAGTGAGCTAACTCACATTAATTGCGTTGCGCTCACTGCCCGCTTTCCAGTCGGGAAACCTGTCGTGC
CAGCTGCATTAATGAATCGGCCAACGCGCGGGGAGAGGCGGTTTGCGTATTGGGCGCTCTTCCGCTTCCT
CGCTCACTGACTCGCTGCGCTCGGTCGTTCGGCTGCGGCGAGCGGTATCAGCTCACTCAAAGGCGGTAAT
ACGGTTATCCACAGAATCAGGGGATAACGCAGGAAAGAACATGTGAGCAAAAGGCCAGCAAAAGGCCAGG
AACCGTAAAAAGGCCGCGTTGCTGGCGTTTTTCCATAGGCTCCGCCCCCCTGACGAGCATCACAAAAATC
GACGCTCAAGTCAGAGGTGGCGAAACCCGACAGGACTATAAAGATACCAGGCGTTTCCCCCTGGAAGCTC
CCTCGTGCGCTCTCCTGTTCCGACCCTGCCGCTTACCGGATACCTGTCCGCCTTTCTCCCTTCGGGAAGC
GTGGCGCTTTCTCATAGCTCACGCTGTAGGTATCTCAGTTCGGTGTAGGTCGTTCGCTCCAAGCTGGGCT
GTGTGCACGAACCCCCCGTTCAGCCCGACCGCTGCGCCTTATCCGGTAACTATCGTCTTGAGTCCAACCC
GGTAAGACACGACTTATCGCCACTGGCAGCAGCCACTGGTAACAGGATTAGCAGAGCGAGGTATGTAGGC
GGTGCTACAGAGTTCTTGAAGTGGTGGCCTAACTACGGCTACACTAGAAGAACAGTATTTGGTATCTGCG
CTCTGCTGAAGCCAGTTACCTTCGGAAAAAGAGTTGGTAGCTCTTGATCCGGCAAACAAACCACCGCTGG
TAGCGGTGGTTTTTTTGTTTGCAAGCAGCAGATTACGCGCAGAAAAAAAGGATCTCAAGAAGATCCTTTG
ATCTTTTCTACGGGGTCTGACGCTCAGTGGAACGAAAACTCACGTTAAGGGATTTTGGTCATGAGATTAT
CAAAAAGGATCTTCACCTAGATCCTTTTAAATTAAAAATGAAGTTTTAAATCAATCTAAAGTATATATGA
GTAAACTTGGTCTGACAGTTACCAATGCTTAATCAGTGAGGCACCTATCTCAGCGATCTGTCTATTTCGT
TCATCCATAGTTGCCTGACTCCCCGTCGTGTAGATAACTACGATACGGGAGGGCTTACCATCTGGCCCCA
GTGCTGCAATGATACCGCGAGACCCACGCTCACCGGCTCCAGATTTATCAGCAATAAACCAGCCAGCCGG
AAGGGCCGAGCGCAGAAGTGGTCCTGCAACTTTATCCGCCTCCATCCAGTCTATTAATTGTTGCCGGGAA
GCTAGAGTAAGTAGTTCGCCAGTTAATAGTTTGCGCAACGTTGTTGCCATTGCTACAGGCATCGTGGTGT
CACGCTCGTCGTTTGGTATGGCTTCATTCAGCTCCGGTTCCCAACGATCAAGGCGAGTTACATGATCCCC
CATGTTGTGCAAAAAAGCGGTTAGCTCCTTCGGTCCTCCGATCGTTGTCAGAAGTAAGTTGGCCGCAGTG
TTATCACTCATGGTTATGGCAGCACTGCATAATTCTCTTACTGTCATGCCATCCGTAAGATGCTTTTCTG
TGACTGGTGAGTACTCAACCAAGTCATTCTGAGAATAGTGTATGCGGCGACCGAGTTGCTCTTGCCCGGC
GTCAATACGGGATAATACCGCGCCACATAGCAGAACTTTAAAAGTGCTCATCATTGGAAAACGTTCTTCG
GGGCGAAAACTCTCAAGGATCTTACCGCTGTTGAGATCCAGTTCGATGTAACCCACTCGTGCACCCAACT
GATCTTCAGCATCTTTTACTTTCACCAGCGTTTCTGGGTGAGCAAAAACAGGAAGGCAAAATGCCGCAAA
AAAGGGAATAAGGGCGACACGGAAATGTTGAATACTCATACTCTTCCTTTTTCAATATTATTGAAGCATT
TATCAGGGTTATTGTCTCATGAGCGGATACATATTTGAATGTATTTAGAAAAATAAACAAATAGGGGTTC
CGCGCACATTTCCCCGAAAAGTGCCACCTAAATTGTAAGCGTTAATATTTTGTTAAAATTCGCGTTAAAT
TTTTGTTAAATCAGCTCATTTTTTAACCAATAGGCCGAAATCGGCAAAATCCCTTATAAATCAAAAGAAT
AGACCGAGATAGGGT
[37 nt withheld, positions 4286-4322]
AAAGAACGTGGACTCCAACGTCAAAGG
[49 nt withheld, positions 4350-4398]
T
[91 nt withheld, positions 4400-4490]
G
[124 nt withheld, positions 4492-4615]
CCCATTCGCCATTCAGGCTGCGCAACTGTTGGGAAGGGCGATCGGTGCGGGCCTCTTCGCTATTACGCCA
GTCGACCGCCAATTCAATATGGCGTATATGGACTCATGCCAATTCAATATGGTGGATCTGGACCTGTGCC
AATTCAATATGGCGTATATGGACTCGTGCCAATTCAATATGGTGGATCTGGACCCCAGCCAATTCAATAT
GGCGGACTTGGCACCATGCCAATTCAATATGGCGGACCTGGCACTGTGCCAACTGGGGAGGGGTCTACTT
GGCACGGTGCCAAGTTTGAGGAGGGGTCTTGGCCCTGTGCCAAGTCCGCCATATTGAATTGGCATGGTGC
CAATAATGGCGGCCATATTGGCTATATGCCAGGATCAATATATAGGCAATATCCAATATGGCCCTATGCC
AATATGGCTATTGGCCAGGTTCAATACTATGTATTGGCCCTATGCCATATAGTATTCCATATATGGGTTT
TCCTATTGACGTAGATAGCCCCTCCCAATGGGCGGTCCCATATACCATATATGGGGCTTCCTAATACCGC
CCATAGCCACTCCCCCATTGACGTCAATGGTCTCTATATATGGTCTTTCCTATTGACGTCATATGGGCGG
TCCTATTGACGTATATGGCGCCTCCCCCATTGACGTCAATTACGGTAAATGGCCCGCCTGGCTCAATGCC
CATTGACGTCAATAGGACCACCCACCATTGACGTCAATGGGATGGCTCATTGCCCATTCATATCCGTTCT
CACGCCCCCTATTGACGTCAATGACGGTAAATGGCCCACTTGGCAGTACATCAATATCTATTAATAGTAA
CTTGGCAAGTACATTACTATTGGAAGTACGCCAGGGTACATTGGCAGTACTCCCATTGACGTCAATGGCG
GTAAATGGCCCGCGATGGCTGCCAAGTACATCCCCATTGACGTCAATGGGGAGGGGCAATGACGCAAATG
GGCGTTCCATTGACGTAAATGGGCGGTAGGCGTGCCTAATGGGAGGTCTATATAAGCAATGCTCGTTTAG
GGAACCGCCATTCTGCC
